Addgene plasmid #207868: GW1-mito-mCherryEA
Purpose: Mitochondria-targeted mCherry(I158E/Q160A) mutant as a red fluorescent pH sensor
Depositing lab: Mathew Tantama. Publication: Imaging pH Dynamics Simultaneously in Two Cellular Compartments Using a Ratiometric pH-Sensitive Mutant of mCherry. Rajendran M, Claywell B, Haynes EP, Scales U, Henning CK, Tantama M. ACS Omega. 2018 Aug 31;3(8):9476-9486. doi: 10.1021/acsomega.8b00655. Epub 2018 Aug 20. PubMed 30197999.
Backbone
  Vector backbone: GW1
  Backbone size w/o insert (bp): 5273
  Total vector size (bp): 6399
  Vector type: Mammalian Expression
Growth in bacteria
  Bacterial resistance: Ampicillin, 100 μg/mL
  Growth temperature: 37°C
  Growth strain: DH5alpha
  Copy number: Unknown
Gene/Insert
  Gene/Insert name: mito-mCherryEA (alt name: mito-mCherry(I158E/Q160A))
  Species: Synthetic
  Insert size (bp): 1124
  Promoter: CMV
  Tag / fusion protein: 4xCox8 mitochondrial targeting (N terminal on insert)
  Cloning method: Gibson Cloning
  Sequencing primers: 5′ CTGAATCGGAGTGAGTGC; 3′ CAAATGTGGTATGGCTGATT
Terms and licenses: Academic/Nonprofit Terms; Industry Terms: Not Available to Industry
How to cite: GW1-mito-mCherryEA was a gift from Mathew Tantama (Addgene plasmid # 207868 ; http://n2t.net/addgene:207868 ; RRID:Addgene_207868)
