[The description below was written by a language model from this plasmid's Addgene catalogue record and pLannotate feature annotations shown in this document.]
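Description:
GW1-mito-mCherryEA is a mammalian expression plasmid built on the GW1 backbone that encodes a mitochondria-targeted, pH-sensitive variant of the red fluorescent protein mCherry. It is propagated in E. coli through a high-copy ColE1/pUC-type origin and selected with ampicillin via the β-lactamase gene. An f1 phage origin is also present, along with assorted backbone remnants (fragments of lacZα, lacI, rop, bom and an SV40 origin, plus a lac promoter/operator) that play no evident role in the payload.

Expression is driven by the human cytomegalovirus immediate-early enhancer and promoter followed by CMV intron A, an arrangement that generally boosts transcript processing and expression in mammalian cells. The transcript is terminated by an SV40 polyadenylation signal. The synthetic insert carries mCherry with the I158E and Q160A substitutions, which the record describes as converting the protein into a red fluorescent pH sensor. The associated publication title characterises it as ratiometric. At its N terminus is a 4xCox8 targeting sequence, derived from the presequence of human cytochrome c oxidase subunit 8A, which directs import into mitochondria. The automated annotation marks only one COX8A fragment upstream of the fluorescent protein, which it matches to a related mCherry derivative, although the gap between them could accommodate further repeats. The sequenced record (about 6.9 kb) is also somewhat longer than the catalogued total size of about 6.4 kb.

The construct is intended for transfection into mammalian cells to image mitochondrial pH. Its red emission allows pairing with a spectrally distinct sensor, so that pH dynamics can be followed in two cellular compartments at once.
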