Features (pLannotate 1.2.2; 20 found; start..end, strand, type, name):
    189..275     +  CDS            COX8A (fragment): COX8A_HUMAN - Also known as COX8, COX8L. Experimental evidence at protein level: Swiss-Prot protein existence level 1. Component of the cytochrome c oxidase, the last enzyme in the mitochondrial electron transport chain which drives oxidative phosphorylation. The respiratory chain contains 3 multisubunit complexes succinate dehydrogenase (complex II, CII), ubiquinol- cytochrome c oxidoreductase (cytochrome b-c1 complex, complex III, CIII) and cytochrome c oxidase (complex IV, CIV), that cooperate to transfer electrons derived from NADH and succinate to molecular oxygen, creating an electrochem
    606..1313    +  CDS            RDSmCherry0.1: RDSmCherry0.1 is a basic (constitutively fluorescent) red fluorescent protein published in 2017, derived from Discosoma sp..
   1332..1416    +  CDS            large T antigen (fragment): large T antigen from SV40 (simian virus 40)
   1439..1573    +  polyA_signal   SV40 poly(A) signal: SV40 polyadenylation signal
   1620..1636    -  protein_bind   lac operator: The lac repressor binds to the lac operator to inhibit transcription in E. coli. This inhibition can be relieved by adding lactose or isopropyl-β-D-thiogalactopyranoside (IPTG). lac repressor encoded by lacI
   1644..1674    -  promoter       lac promoter: promoter for the E. coli lac operon
   1722..1814    -  CDS            lacI (fragment): lac repressor; lacI; The lac repressor binds to the lac operator to inhibit transcription in E. coli. This inhibition can be relieved by adding lactose or isopropyl-β-D-thiogalactopyranoside (IPTG).
   1997..2585    -  rep_origin     ori: high-copy-number ColE1/pMB1/pBR322/pUC origin of replication
   2756..3616    -  CDS            AmpR: β-lactamase; bla; confers resistance to ampicillin, carbenicillin, and related antibiotics
   3617..3634    -  promoter       AmpR promoter (fragment): bla
   3758..4186    -  rep_origin     f1 ori (sequence partly withheld): f1 bacteriophage origin of replication; arrow indicates direction of (+) strand synthesis
   4202..4290    -  promoter       AmpR promoter (fragment): bla
   4385..4420    +  CDS            rop (fragment): Rop protein, which maintains plasmids at low copy number; rop
   4522..4573    +  misc_feature   bom (fragment): basis of mobility region from pBR322
   4582..4657    -  rep_origin     SV40 ori (fragment): SV40 origin of replication
   4665..4819    -  CDS            lacZα (fragment): LacZα fragment of β-galactosidase; lacZ fragment
   4840..5217    -  CDS            UL127: UL127_HCMVA - Protein predicted: Swiss-Prot protein existence level 4. From Human cytomegalovirus (strain AD169) (HHV-5) (Human herpesvirus 5).
   5384..5763    +  enhancer       CMV enhancer: human cytomegalovirus immediate early enhancer
   5764..5967    +  promoter       CMV promoter: human cytomegalovirus (CMV) immediate early promoter
   6103..6929    +  intron         CMV intron A: human cytomegalovirus intron A (Chapman et al., 1991)
>Addgene plasmid #207868 | GW1-mito-mCherryEA | addgene full sequence | sequence record 409878 | Addgene NGS Result
AAGCTTCCCGGCCACAGCAATCGATCCATGACACAACCAGTGACAAGCAGTCCCCCAGTGAAACCGCATC
CGCATCCGAGTCCGATACCGATAAAGATTCTGAATCGGAGTGAGTGCCGCGTCCGAGAGCGTTCCCTGTC
CACGTCCACCATCGGCGGAGCAGGTGTGCCTGAGGCCTCTAGACCACCATGAGCGTGCTGACACCATTGT
TGCTCAGAGGCCTCACTGGTTCAGCCAGGCGGCTGCCAGTCCCAAGAGCTAAGATCCATAGTCTGGGAGA
TCCAATGTCAGTTCTCACTCCCCTTTTGCTTAGGGGACTGACCGGAAGCGCTCGGCGGTTGCCTGTCCCA
CGCGCCAAGATTCACTCCCTGGGCGACCCTATGAGTGTCCTTACTCCTCTTTTGCTGAGAGGCTTGACAG
GGAGCGCTCGGAGGCTCCCAGTGCCTCGCGCAAAGATCCATTCTCTCGGAGATCCCATGTCCGTCCTCAC
TCCTCTGCTGCTGCGCGGGCTTACAGGTTCCGCTCGCCGCCTGCCTGTTCCTCGGGCAAAGATACACAGT
CTGGGCGATCCTCACCGGCGTGGAGGAGCATCTGGTGGAGCTAGTATGGTGAGCAAGGGCGAGGAGGATA
ACATGGCCATCATCAAGGAGTTCATGCGCTTCAAGGTGCACATGGAGGGCTCCGTGAACGGCCACGAGTT
CGAGATCGAGGGCGAGGGCGAGGGCCGCCCCTACGAGGGCACCCAGACCGCCAAGCTGAAGGTGACCAAG
GGTGGCCCCCTGCCCTTCGCCTGGGACATCCTGTCCCCTCAGTTCATGTACGGCTCCAAGGCCTACGTGA
AGCACCCCGCCGACATCCCCGACTACTTGAAGCTGTCCTTCCCCGAGGGCTTCAAGTGGGAGCGCGTGAT
GAACTTCGAGGACGGCGGCGTGGTGACCGTGACCCAGGACTCCTCCCTGCAGGACGGCGAGTTCATCTAC
AAGGTGAAGCTGCGCGGCACCAACTTCCCCTCCGACGGCCCCGTAATGCAGAAGAAGACCATGGGCTGGG
AGGCCTCCTCCGAGCGGATGTACCCCGAGGACGGCGCCCTGAAGGGTGAGGAAAAGGCGAGGCTGAAGCT
GAAGGACGGCGGCCACTACGACGCTGAGGTCAAGACCACCTACAAGGCCAAGAAGCCCGTGCAGCTGCCC
GGCGCCTACAACGTCAACATCAAGTTGGACATCACCTCCCACAACGAGGACTACACCATCGTGGAACAGT
ACGAACGCGCCGAGGGTCGTCACTCTACCGGCGGCATGGACGAGCTGTACAAGTAAACACGACGAATTCA
TTGATCATAATCAGCCATACCACATTTGTAGAGGTTTTACTTGCTTTAAAAAACCTCCCACACCTCCCCC
TGAACCTGAAACATAAAATGAATGCAATTGTTGTTGTTAACTTGTTTATTGCAGCTTATAATGGTTACAA
ATAAAGCAATAGCATCACAAATTTCACAAATAAAGCATTTTTTTCACTGCATTCTAGTTGTGGTTTGTCC
AAACTCATCAATGTATCTTATCATGTCTGGATCCGTACCGAGCTCGCGTAATCATGTCATAGCTGTTTCC
TGTGTGAAATTGTTATCCGCTCACAATTCCACACAACATACGAGCCGGAAGCATAAAGTGTAAAGCCTGG
GGTGCCTAATGAGTGAGCTAACTACATTAATTGCGTTGCGCTCACTGCCCGCTTTCCAGTCGGGAAACCT
GTCGTGCCAGCTGCATTAATGAATCGGCCAACGCGCGGGGAGAGGCGGTTTGCGTATTGGGCGCTCTTCC
GCTTCCTCGCTCACTGACTCGCTGCGCTCGGTCGTTCGGCTGCGGCGAGCGGTATCAGCTCACTCAAAGG
CGGTAATACGGTTATCCACAGAATCAGGGGATAACGCAGGAAAGAACATGTGAGCAAAAGGCCAGCAAAA
GGCCAGGAACCGTAAAAAGGCCGCGTTGCTGGCGTTTTTCCATAGGCTCCGCCCCCCTGACGAGCATCAC
AAAAATCGACGCTCAAGTCAGAGGTGGCGAAACCCGACAGGACTATAAAGATACCAGGCGTTTCCCCCTG
GAAGCTCCCTCGTGCGCTCTCCTGTTCCGACCCTGCCGCTTACCGGATACCTGTCCGCCTTTCTCCCTTC
GGGAAGCGTGGCGCTTTCTCATAGCTCACGCTGTAGGTATCTCAGTTCGGTGTAGGTCGTTCGCTCCAAG
CTGGGCTGTGTGCACGAACCCCCCGTTCAGCCCGACCGCTGCGCCTTATCCGGTAACTATCGTCTTGAGT
CCAACCCGGTAAGACACGACTTATCGCCACTGGCAGCAGCCACTGGTAACAGGATTAGCAGAGCGAGGTA
TGTAGGCGGTGCTACAGAGTTCTTGAAGTGGTGGCCTAACTACGGCTACACTAGAAGAACAGTATTTGGT
ATCTGCGCTCTGCTGAAGCCAGTTACCTTCGGAAAAAGAGTTGGTAGCTCTTGATCCGGCAAACAAACCA
CCGCTGGTAGCGGTGGTTTTTTTGTTTGCAAGCAGCAGATTACGCGCAGAAAAAAAGGATCTCAAGAAGA
TCCTTTGATCTTTTCTACGGGGTCTGACGCTCAGTGGAACGAAAACTCACGTTAAGGGATTTTGGTCATG
AGATTATCAAAAAGGATCTTCACCTAGATCCTTTTAAATTAAAAATGAAGTTTTAAATCAATCTAAAGTA
TATATGAGTAAACTTGGTCTGACAGTTACCAATGCTTAATCAGTGAGGCACCTATCTCAGCGATCTGTCT
ATTTCGTTCATCCATAGTTGCCTGACTCCCCGTCGTGTAGATAACTACGATACGGGAGGGCTTACCATCT
GGCCCCAGTGCTGCAATGATACCGCGAGACCCACGCTCACCGGCTCCAGATTTATCAGCAATAAACCAGC
CAGCCGGAAGGGCCGAGCGCAGAAGTGGTCCTGCAACTTTATCCGCCTCCATCCAGTCTATTAATTGTTG
CCGGGAAGCTAGAGTAAGTAGTTCGCCAGTTAATAGTTTGCGCAACGTTGTTGCCATTGCTACAGGCATC
GTGGTGTCACGCTCGTCGTTTGGTATGGCTTCATTCAGCTCCGGTTCCCAACGATCAAGGCGAGTTACAT
GATCCCCCATGTTGTGCAAAAAAGCGGTTAGCTCCTTCGGTCCTCCGATCGTTGTCAGAAGTAAGTTGGC
CGCAGTGTTATCACTCATGGTTATGGCAGCACTGCATAATTCTCTTACTGTCATGCCATCCGTAAGATGC
TTTTCTGTGACTGGTGAGTACTCAACCAAGTCATTCTGAGAATAGTGTATGCGGCGACCGAGTTGCTCTT
GCCCGGCGTCAATACGGGATAATACCGCGCCACATAGCAGAACTTTAAAAGTGCTCATCATTGGAAAACG
TTCTTCGGGGCGAAAACTCTCAAGGATCTTACCGCTGTTGAGATCCAGTTCGATGTAACCCACTCGTGCA
CCCAACTGATCTTCAGCATCTTTTACTTTCACCAGCGTTTCTGGGTGAGCAAAAACAGGAAGGCAAAATG
CCGCAAAAAAGGGAATAAGGGCGACACGGAAATGTTGAATACTCATACTCTTCCTTTTTCAATAAGCGGC
CGCGGCCATGCCGGCCACTAGTCTCGAGGGCC
[37 nt withheld, positions 3673-3709]
AGATTGTATAAGCAAATATTTAAATTGTAAGCGTTAATATTTTGTTAAAATTCGCGTTAAATTTTTGTTA
AATCAGCTCATTTTTTAACCAATAGGCCGAAATCGGCAAAATCCCTTATAAATCAAAAGAATAGACCGAG
ATAGGGT
[37 nt withheld, positions 3857-3893]
AAAGAACGTGGACTCCAACGTCAAAGG
[49 nt withheld, positions 3921-3969]
T
[91 nt withheld, positions 3971-4061]
G
[124 nt withheld, positions 4063-4186]
GGGGATCCCTCGAGTTATTATTGAAGCATTTATCAGGGTTATTGTCTCATGAGCGGATACATATTTGAAT
GTATTTAGAAAAATAAACAAATAGGGGTTCCGCGCACATTTCCCCGAAAAGTGCCACCTGACGTCTAAGA
AACCATTATTATCATGACATTAACCTATAAAAATAGGCGTATCACGAGGCCCTTTCGTCTCGCGCGTTTC
GGTGATGACGGTGAAAACCTCTGACACATGCAGCTCCCGGAGACGGTCACAGCTTGTCTGTAAGCGGATG
CCGGGAGCAGACAAGCCCGTCAGGGCGCGTCAGCGGGTGTTGGCGGGTGTCGGGGCTGGCTTAACTATGC
GGCATCAGAGCAGATTGTACTGAGAGTGCACCATATGAAGACGTCGCCTCCTCACTACTTCTGGAATAGC
TCAGAGGCCGAGGCGGCCTCGGCCTCTGCATAAATAAAAAAAATTAGTCAGGGCGCCATTCGCCATTCAG
GCTGCGCAACTGTTGGGAAGGGCGATCGGTGCGGGCCTCTTCGCTATTACGCCAGCTGGCGAAAGGGGGA
TGTGCTGCAAGGCGATTAAGTTGGGTAACGCCAGGGTTTTCCCAGTCACGACGTTGTAAAACGACGGCCA
GTGCCCGTGTCAAGGACGGTGACTGCAGTGAATAATAAAATGTGTGTTTGTCCGAAATACGCGTTTTGAG
ATTTCTGTCGCCGACTAAATTCATGTCGCGCGATAGTGGTGTTTATCGCCGATAGAGATGGCGATATTGG
AAAAATCGATATTTGAAAATATGGCATATTGAAAATGTCGCCGATGTGAGTTTCTGTGTAACTGATATCG
CCATTTTTCCAAAAGTGATTTTTGGGCATACGCGATATCTGGCGATAGCGCTTATATCGTTTACGGGGGA
TGGCGATAGACGACTTTGGTGACTTGGGCGATTCTGTGTGTCGCAAATATCGCAGTTTCGATATAGGTGA
CAGACGATATGAGGCTATATCGCCGATAGAGGCGACATCAAGCTGGCACATGGCCAATGCATATCGATCT
ATACATTGAATCAATATTGGCCATTAGCCATATTATTCATTGGTTATATAGCATAAATCAATATTGGCTA
TTGGCCATTGCATACGTTGTATCCATATCATAATATGTACATTTATATTGGCTCATGTCCAACATTACCG
CCATGTTGACATTGATTATTGACTAGTTATTAATAGTAATCAATTACGGGGTCATTAGTTCATAGCCCAT
ATATGGAGTTCCGCGTTACATAACTTACGGTAAATGGCCCGCCTGGCTGACCGCCCAACGACCCCCGCCC
ATTGACGTCAATAATGACGTATGTTCCCATAGTAACGCCAATAGGGACTTTCCATTGACGTCAATGGGTG
GAGTATTTACGGTAAACTGCCCACTTGGCAGTACATCAAGTGTATCATATGCCAAGTACGCCCCCTATTG
ACGTCAATGACGGTAAATGGCCCGCCTGGCATTATGCCCAGTACATGACCTTATGGGACTTTCCTACTTG
GCAGTACATCTACGTATTAGTCATCGCTATTACCATGGTGATGCGGTTTTGGCAGTACATCAATGGGCGT
GGATAGCGGTTTGACTCACGGGGATTTCCAAGTCTCCACCCCATTGACGTCAATGGGAGTTTGTTTTGGC
ACCAAAATCAACGGGACTTTCCAAAATGTCGTAACAACTCCGCCCCATTGACGCAAATGGGCGGTAGGCG
TGTACGGTGGGAGGTCTATATAAGCAGAGCTCGTTTAGTGAACCGTCAGATCGCCTGGAGACGCCATCCA
CGCTGTTTTGACCTCCATAGAAGACACCGGGACCGATCCAGCCTCCGCGGCCGGGAACGGTGCATTGGAA
CGCGGATTCCCCGTGCCAAGAGTGACGTAAGTACCGCCTATAGAGTCTATAGGCCCACCCCCTTGGCTTC
TTATGCATGCTATACTGTTTTTGGCTTGGGGTCTATACACCCCCGCTTCCTCATGTTATAGGTGATGGTA
TAGCTTAGCCTATAGGTGTGGGTTATTGACCATTATTGACCACTCCCCTATTGGTGACGATACTTTCCAT
TACTAATCCATAACATGGCTCTTTGCCACAACTCTCTTTATTGGCTATATGCCAATACACTGTCCTTCAG
AGACTGACACGGACTCTGTATTTTTACAGGATGGGGTCTCATTTATTATTTACAAATTCACATATACAAC
ACCACCGTCCCCAGTGCCCGCAGTTTTTATTAAACATAACGTGGGATCTCCACGCGAATCTCGGGTACGT
GTTCCGGACATGGGCTCTTCTCCGGTAGCGGCGGAGCTTCTACATCCGAGCCCTGCTCCCATGCCTCCAG
CGACTCATGGTCGCTCGGCAGCTCCTTGCTCCTAACAGTGGAGGCCAGACTTAGGCACAGCACGATGCCC
ACCACCACCAGTGTGCCGCACAAGGCCGTGGCGGTAGGGTATGTGTCTGAAAATGAGCTCGGGGAGCGGG
CTTGCACCGCTGACGCATTTGGAAGACTTAAGGCAGCGGCAGAAGAAGATGCAGGCAGCTGAGTTGTTGT
GTTCTGATAAGAGTCAGAGGTAACTCCCGTTGCGGTGCTGTTAACGGTGGAGGGCAGTGTAGTCTGAGCA
GTACTCGTTGCTGCCGCGCGCGCCACCAGACATAATAGCTGACAGACTAACAGACTGTTCCTTTCCATGG
GTCTTTTCTGCAGTCACCGTCCTTGACACG
